>Addgene plasmid #55143 | mCherry-Tensin1-C-14 | depositor partial sequence | sequence record 85509 | insert sequence
GCTACCGGTCGCCACCATGGTGAGCAAGGGCGAGGAGGATAACATGGCCATCATCAAGGAGTTCATGCGC
TTCAAGGTGCACATGGAGGGCTCCGTGAACGGCCACGAGTTCGAGATCGAGGGCGAGGGCGAGGGCCGCC
CCTACGAGGGCACCCAGACCGCCAAGCTGAAGGTGACCAAGGGTGGCCCCCTGCCCTTCGCCTGGGACAT
CCTGTCCCCTCAGTTCATGTACGGCTCCAAGGCCTACGTGAAGCACCCCGCCGACATCCCCGACTACTTG
AAGCTGTCCTTCCCCGAGGGCTTCAAGTGGGAGCGCGTGATGAACTTCGAGGACGGCGGCGTGGTGACCG
TGACCCAGGACTCCTCCCTGCAGGACGGCGAGTTCATCTACAAGGTGAAGCTGCGCGGCACCAACTTCCC
CTCCGACGGCCCCGTAATGCAGAAGAAGACCATGGGCTGGGAGGCCTCCTCCGAGCGGATGTACCCCGAG
GACGGCGCCCTGAAGGGCGAGATCAAGCAGAGGCTGAAGCTGAAGGACGGCGGCCACTACGACGCTGAGG
TCAAGACCACCTACAAGGCCAAGAAGCCCGTGCAGCTGCCCGGCGCCTACAACGTCAACATCAAGTTGGA
CATCACCTCCCACAACGAGGACTACACCATCGTGGAACAGTACGAACGCGCCGAGGGCCGCCACTCCACC
GGCGGCATGGACGAGCTGTACAAGTCCGGAAGTGCTGGGAGCGCAAGCGGAAGCGGAGGCTCCGGTAGTG
TGAGCCGGACCATGGAGGACAGCTGTGAGCTGGACCTGGTGTACGTCACAGAGAGGATCATCGCTGTCTC
CTTCCCCAGCACAGCCAATGAGGAGAACTTTCGGAGCAACCTCCGTGAGGTGGCGCAGATGCTCAAGTCC
AAACATGGAGGCAACTACCTGCTGTTCAACCTCTCTGAGCGGAGACCTGACATCACGAAGCTCCATGCCA
AGGTACTGGAATTTGGCTGGCCCGACCTCCACACCCCAGCCCTGGAGAAGATATGCAGCATCTGTAAGGC
CATGGACACATGGCTCAATGCAGACCCTCACAATGTCGTTGTTCTACACAACAAGGGAAACCGAGGCAGG
ATAGGAGTTGTCATCGCGGCTTACATGCACTACAGCAACATTTCTGCCAGTGCGGACCAGGCTCTGGATC
GGTTTGCAATGAAGCGGTTCTATGAGGATAAGATTGTGCCCATTGGCCAGCCATCCCAAAGAAGGTACGT
GCATTACTTCAGTGGCCTGCTCTCCGGCTCCATCAAAATGAACAACAAGCCCTTGTTTCTGCACCACGTG
ATCATGCACGGCATCCCCAACTTTGAGTCTAAAGGAGGATGTCGGCCATTTCTCCGCATCTACCAGGCCA
TGCAACCTGTGTACACATCTGGCATCTACAACATCCCAGGAGACAGCCAGACTAGCGTCTGCATCACCAT
CGAGCCAGGACTGCTCTTGAAGGGAGACATCTTGCTGAAGTGCTACCACAAGAAGTTCCGAAGCCCAGCC
CGAGACGTCATCTTCCGTGTGCAGTTCCACACCTGTGCCATCCATGACCTGGGGGTTGTCTTTGGGAAGG
AGGACCTTGATGATGCTTTCAAAGATGATCGATTTCCAGAGTATGGCAAAGTGGAGTTTGTATTTTCTTA
TGGGCCAGAGAAAATTCAAGGCATGGAGCACCTGGAGAACGGGCCGAGCGTGTCTGTGGACTATAACACC
TCCGACCCCCTCATCCGCTGGGACTCCTACGACAACTTCAGTGGGCATCGAGATGACGGCATGGAGGAGG
TGGTGGGACACACGCAGGGGCCACTAGATGGGAGCCTGTATGCTAAGGTGAAGAAGAAAGACTCCCTGCA
CGGCAGCACCGGGGCTGTTAATGCCACACGTCCTACACTGTCGGCCACCCCCAACCACGTGGAACACACG
CTTTCTGTGAGCAGCGACTCGGGCAACTCCACAGCCTCCACCAAGACCGACAAGACCGACGAGCCTGTCC
CCGGGGCCTCCAGTGCCACTGCTGCCTTGAGTCCCCAGGAGAAGCGGGAGCTGGACCGCCTGCTGAGTGG
CTTTGGCTTAGAGCGAGAGAAGCAAGGCGCCATGTACCACACCCAGCACCTCAGGTCCCGCCCAGCAGGG
GGCTCGGCTGTGCCCTCCTCTGGACGCCACGTTGTCCCAGCCCAGGTTCATGTCAATGGTGGGGCGTTAG
CATCTGAGCGGGAGACAGACATCCTGGACGATGAATTGCCAAACCAGGATGGTCACAGTGCGGGCAGCAT
GGGCACACTCTCTTCTCTGGACGGGGTCACCAACACCAGTGAGGGGGGCTACCCAGAGGCCCTGTCCCCA
CTGACCAACGGTCTGGACAAGTCCTACCCCATGGAGCCTATGGTCAATGGAGGAGGCTACCCCTACGAGT
CTGCCAGCCGGGCGGGGCCTGCCCATGCTGGCCACACGGCCCCCATGCGGCCCTCCTACTCTGCACAGGA
GGGTTTAGCTGGCTACCAGAGGGAGGGGCCCCACCCAGCCTGGCCACAGCCAGTGACCACCTCCCACTAT
GCCCATGACCCCAGCGGTATGTTCCGCTCTCAATCCTTTTCGGAAGCTGAACCCCAGCTGCCCCCAGCTC
CGGTCCGAGGGGGAAGCAGCCGGGAGGCTGTGCAAAGGGGACTGAACTCGTGGCAGCAGCAGCAGCAGCA
GCAGCAGCAGCCTCGCCCACCTCCACGCCAGCAGGAAAGAGCCCACTTGGAGAGTCTTGTAGCCAGCAGG
CCCAGCCCTCAGCCATTGGCAGAGACCCCCATCCCCAGTCTCCCTGAGTTCCCGCGAGCAGCCTCCCAGC
AGGAGATTGAACAGTCCATCGAAACACTCAATATGCTGATGCTGGACCTGGAGCCAGCCTCCGCTGCTGC
CCCACTACACAAGTCCCAGAGTGTCCCCGGGGCCTGGCCAGGGGCTTCTCCACTCTCCTCCCAGCCCCTC
TCTGGGTCCTCCCGTCAGTCCCATCCACTGACCCAGTCCAGATATGGCTATATCCCCAGTGGGCATTCGT
TGGGAACCCCTGAGCCAGCCCCACGGGCCTCTCTGGAGTCTGTCCCTCCTGGCAGGTCTTACTCACCTTA
TGACTATCAGCCATGTTTGGCTGGGCCTAACCAGGATTTCCATTCAAAGAGCCCAGCCTCTTCCTCCTTG
CCTGCCTTCCTTCCGACCACCCACAGCCCTCCAGGGCCTCAGCAACCCCCAGCCTCTCTCCCTGGCCTCA
CTGCTCAGCCTCTGCTCTCACCAAAGGAAGCGACTTCAGACCCCTCCCGGACTCCAGAGGAGGAGCCATT
GAATTTAGAAGGGCTGGTGGCCCACAGGGTAGCAGGGGTACAGGCTCGGGAGAAGCAGCCTGCAGAGCCC
CCAGCCCCTCTGCGGAGGCGGGCGGCCAGTGATGGACAGTATGAGAACCAGTCTCCAGAAGCCACATCCC
CTCGTAGCCCTGGGGTTCGCTCCCCTGTCCAGTGTGTCTCCCCGGAGCTGGCTCTTACCATCGCTCTCAA
TCCTGGAGGGCGGCCCAAAGAGCCCCATTTGCACAGCTACAAGGAGGCCTTCGAGGAGATGGAGGGAACC
TCCCCGAGCAGCCCACCACCCAGTGGGGTGCGGTCCCCCCCGGGTCTGGCCAAGACACCCCTGTCTGCTC
TGGGCCTGAAACCTCACAACCCAGCGGACATCCTGTTGCACCCCACAGGAGTTACCAGAAGACGGATTCA
GCCAGAGGAAGATGAGGGGAAGGTGGTGGTCAGGCTGTCAGAAGAGCCCCGGAGCTATGTGGAGTCTGTG
GCACGGACAGCGGTGGCTGGACCCCGAGCTCAGGACTCTGAGCCCAAGAGCTTTAGTGCTCCAGCCACCC
AGGCCTATGGCCATGAGATACCCCTGAGGAACGGGACCCTGGGTGGCTCCTTTGTCTCCCCCAGCCCCCT
CTCCACCAGCAGCCCCATCCTCAGTGCTGACAGCACTTCAGTGGGGAGTTTCCCGTCGGGAGAGAGCAGT
GACCAGGGTCCCCGGACGCCCACCCAGCCTCTGTTGGAGTCTGGCTTCCGCTCAGGCAGCCTGGGACAGC
CCAGCCCGTCTGCCCAGAGAAACTACCAGAGCTCTTCTCCTCTCCCGACTGTGGGCAGTAGCTACAGCAG
CCCCGACTACTCACTTCAGCATTTCAGCTCCTCTCCAGAAAGCCAGGCTCGCGCTCAGTTCAGTGTGGCT
GGCGTCCACACGGTGCCTGGGAGCCCTCAGGCGCGCCACAGAACAGTGGGCACCAACACTCCCCCTAGTC
CTGGCTTCGGCTGGCGGGCCATCAATCCCAGCATGGCTGCCCCCAGCAGTCCCAGTTTGAGCCATCACCA
GATGATGGGTCCACCAGGCACTGGCTTCCATGGTAGCACTGTCTCCAGCCCCCAGAGCAGTGCAGCGACC
ACCCCGGGGAGCCCCAGCCTGTGTCGGCACCCAGCAGGGGTCTACCAGGTTTCTGGCCTCCACAACAAAG
TGGCCACCACCCCGGGGAGTCCCAGCCTGGGCCGGCACCCTGGGGCTCACCAAGGCAACCTGGCCTCCGG
TCTTCATAGCAATGCAATAGCCAGCCCTGGAAGCCCCAGCCTGGGCCGTCACCTCGGAGGGTCTGGATCT
GTGGTTCCCGGCAGCCCCTGCTTGGACCGGCATGTGGCCTATGGTGGCTATTCTACCCCGGAGGATCGGA
GACCCACACTGTCCCGGCAGAGCAGTGCCTCTGGCTACCAGGCTCCTTCCACGCCCTCCTTCCCTGTCTC
CCCTGCCTACTACCCTGGCCTGAGCAGCCCTGCCACCTCCCCGTCACCAGACTCCGCAGCCTTCCGGCAA
GGGAGCCCAACACCAGCCTTGCCAGAGAAGCGAAGGATGTCAGTGGGAGACCGGGCAGGCAGCCTCCCCA
ACTATGCCACCATCAATGGGAAGGTGTCTTCGCCTGTCGCCAGCGGCATGTCCAGTCCCAGTGGGGGCAG
CACCGTCTCCTTCTCCCACACTCTGCCCGACTTCTCCAAGTACTCCATGCCAGACAACAGCCCGGAGACG
CGGGCTAAAGTGAAGTTTGTCCAGGACACTTCTAAGTATTGGTACAAGCCTGAGATTTCCAGGGAGCAGG
CCATCGCGCTCCTCAAGGACCAGGAGCCGGGGGCCTTCATCATCCGCGACAGTCACTCCTTCCGAGGCGC
GTACGGGCTGGCCATGAAGGTGTCTTCGCCACCTCCAACCATCATGCAGCAGAATAAAAAAGGAGACATG
ACCCATGAGCTGGTCAGGCATTTTCTGATAGAGACTGGCCCCAGAGGAGTCAAGCTCAAGGGCTGCCCCA
ATGAGCCAAACTTCGGATCGCTGTCTGCCCTGGTCTACCAGCACTCCATCATCCCATTGGCCCTGCCTTG
CAAGCTGGTCATTCCAAACCGAGACCCCACAGATGAATCGAAAGATAGCTCCGGCCCTGCCAACTCAACT
GCAGACCTGCTGAAACAAGGGGCAGCCTGCAATGTGCTCTTCGTCAACTCTGTGGACATGGAGTCACTCA
CTGGGCCACAGGCCATCTCTAAAGCCACATCTGAGACGTTGGCTGCAGACCCCACGCCAGCTGCCACCAT
CGTTCACTTCAAAGTCTCTGCCCAGGGAATCACTCTGACTGACAACCAGAGAAAGCTCTTTTTCAGACGC
CACTACCCTCTCAACACTGTCACCTTCTGTGACCTGGACCCACAGGAAAGAAAGTGGATGAAAACAGAGG
GTGGTGCCCCTGCTAAGCTCTTCGGCTTCGTGGCCCGGAAGCAGGGCAGCACCACGGACAACGCCTGCCA
CCTCTTTGCTGAGCTTGACCCCAACCAGCCGGCCTCTGCCATCGTCAACTTCGTCTCCAAGGTCATGCTG
AATGCCGGCCAAAAGAGATGAGGATCCACCGGATCTAGATAACTGATCATAATCAGCCATA
