>Addgene plasmid #55143 | mCherry-Tensin1-C-14 | addgene partial sequence | sequence record 101207 | mCherry-F 5'-ccccgtaatgcagaagaaga-3'
CCGAGGACGGCGCCCTGAAGGGCGAGATCAAGCAGAGGCTGAAGCTGAAGGACGGCGGCCACTACGACGC
TGAGGTCAAGACCACCTACAAGGCCAAGAAGCCCGTGCAGCTGCCCGGCGCCTACAACGTCAACATCAAG
TTGGACATCACCTCCCACAACGAGGACTACACCATCGTGGAACAGTACGAACGCGCCGAGGGCCGCCACT
CCACCGGCGGCATGGACGAGCTGTACAAGTCCGGAAGTGCTGGGAGCGCAAGCGGAAGCGGAGGCTCCGG
TAGTGTGAGCCGGACCATGGAGGACAGCTGTGAGCTGGACCTGGTGTACGTCACAGAGAGGATCATCGCT
GTCTCCTTCCCCAGCACAGCCAATGAGGAGAACTTTCGGAGCAACCTCCGTGAGGTGGCGCAGATGCTCA
AGTCCAAACATGGAGGCAACTACCTGCTGTTCAACCTCTCTGAGCGGAGACCTGACATCACGAAGCTCCA
TGCCAAGGTACTGGAATTTGGCTGGCCCGACCTCCACACCCCAGCCCTGGAGAAGATATGCAGCATCTGT
AAGGCCATGGACACATGGCTCAATGCAGACCCTCACAATGTCGTTGTTCTACACAACAAGGGAAACCGAG
GCAGGATAGGAGTTGTCATCGCGGCTTACATGCACTACAGCAACATTTCTGCCAGTGCGGACCAGGCTCT
GGATCGGTTTGCAATGAAGCGGTTCTATGAGGATAAGATTGTGCCCATTGGCCAGCCATCCCAAAGAAGG
TACGTGCATTACTTCAGTGGCCTGCTCTCCGGCTCCATCAAAATGAACAACAAGCCCTTGTTTCTGCACC
ACGTGATCATGCACGGCATCCCCAACTTTGAGTCTAAAGGAGGATGTCGGCCATTTCTCCGCATCTACCA
GGCCATGCAACCTGTGTACACATCTGGCATCTACAACAT
