[The description below was written by a language model from this plasmid's Addgene catalogue record.]
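Description:
mCherry-Tensin1-C-14 is a mammalian expression plasmid built on the mCherry-C1 backbone (about 4.75 kb without the insert), a C1-style fluorescent protein fusion vector in which the gene of interest is placed downstream of the fluorescent protein coding sequence. It is maintained in E. coli as a high-copy plasmid under kanamycin selection, and it carries a neomycin resistance marker that allows G418 selection of transfected mammalian cells, for instance when deriving stable lines. No feature table is provided with the record, so the origin of replication and other backbone elements are not listed; the 3′ sequencing primer name implies an SV40 polyadenylation signal downstream of the insert.

The payload is human Tensin1 (TNS1), expressed from the CMV promoter, a strong constitutive promoter in most mammalian cell types. mCherry is fused to the N terminus of Tensin1, so the cassette produces a single red fluorescent fusion protein. The "C-14" in the name probably refers to the C-type vector configuration and a linker between the two proteins, but the record does not define it, and the cloning method is listed as unknown. Tensin1 is a component of cell–matrix adhesion sites, and the record gives the expected localization of the fusion as focal adhesions, with mCherry excitation at 587 nm and emission at 610 nm. The construct is therefore suited for use as a red fluorescent marker of focal adhesions in fluorescence microscopy of transfected cells, including live-cell imaging of adhesion dynamics and multicolour experiments alongside spectrally distinct fusions.
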