Addgene plasmid #55143: mCherry-Tensin1-C-14
Purpose: Localization: Focal Adhesions, Excitation: 587, Emission: 610
Depositing lab: Michael Davidson.
Backbone
  Vector backbone: mCherry-C1
  Backbone size w/o insert (bp): 4750
  Vector type: Mammalian Expression
  Selectable markers: Neomycin (select with G418)
Growth in bacteria
  Bacterial resistance: Kanamycin, 50 μg/mL
  Growth temperature: 37°C
  Growth strain: DH5alpha
  Copy number: High Copy
Gene/Insert
  Gene/Insert name: Tensin1 (alt name: NM_022648)
  Species: H. sapiens (human)
  Entrez Gene: TNS1 (a.k.a. MST091, MST122, MST127, MSTP091, MSTP122, MSTP127, MXRA6, PPP1R155, TNS)
  Promoter: CMV
  Tag / fusion protein: mCherry (N terminal on backbone)
  Cloning method: Unknown
  Sequencing primers: 5′ CMV-F; 3′ SV40pA-R
Terms and licenses: Academic/Nonprofit Terms; Industry Terms: Not Available to Industry
Depositor comments: . Excitation = 587; Emission = 610
How to cite: mCherry-Tensin1-C-14 was a gift from Michael Davidson (Addgene plasmid # 55143 ; http://n2t.net/addgene:55143 ; RRID:Addgene_55143)
